Addgene plasmid #54061: mEmerald-Desmoglein1-C-18
Purpose: Localization: Desmosomes, Excitation: 487, Emission: 509
Depositing lab: Michael Davidson. Depositing organization: Florida State University, Tallahassee.
Backbone
  Vector backbone: mEmerald-C1
  Backbone size w/o insert (bp): 4750
  Vector type: Mammalian Expression
  Selectable markers: Neomycin (select with G418)
Growth in bacteria
  Bacterial resistance: Kanamycin, 25 μg/mL
  Growth temperature: 37°C
  Growth strain: DH5alpha
  Copy number: High Copy
Gene/Insert
  Gene/Insert name: Desmoglein 1
  Species: H. sapiens (human)
  Entrez Gene: DSG1 (a.k.a. CDHF4, DG1, DSG, EPKHE, EPKHIA, PPKS1, SPPK1)
  Promoter: CMV
  Tag / fusion protein: mEmerald (N terminal on backbone)
  Cloning method: Unknown
  Sequencing primers: 5′ CMV-F; 3′ SV40pA-R
Terms and licenses: Academic/Nonprofit Terms; Industry Terms
Depositor comments: . Excitation = 487; Emission = 509. Localization data: Cadherin
How to cite: mEmerald-Desmoglein1-C-18 was a gift from Michael Davidson (Addgene plasmid # 54061 ; http://n2t.net/addgene:54061 ; RRID:Addgene_54061)
