[The description below was written by a language model from this plasmid's Addgene catalogue record and pLannotate feature annotations shown in this document.]
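Description:
mEmerald-Desmoglein1-C-18 is a mammalian expression plasmid built on the mEmerald-C1 backbone, a C1-type fluorescent protein fusion vector. It encodes human desmoglein 1 (DSG1), a desmosomal cadherin, fused to the green fluorescent protein mEmerald. In the sequenced record of about 7.9 kb, the human cytomegalovirus immediate early enhancer and promoter drive a single transcription unit. The mEmerald coding sequence comes first, followed after a short gap by the DSG1 open reading frame. That gap is presumably the linker referred to by the "18" in the name, although the record does not define it. The fluorescent protein therefore sits at the N terminus of the fusion, as the catalogue entry states. Transcripts are terminated by the SV40 polyadenylation signal; the short large T antigen fragment annotated just upstream is simply part of that SV40-derived region.

The plasmid replicates at high copy in E. coli from a ColE1/pUC-type origin and also carries an f1 phage origin. A single Tn5 aminoglycoside phosphotransferase gene (NeoR/KanR) serves both hosts. A bacterial bla-type promoter expresses it for kanamycin selection, and the adjacent SV40 enhancer/early promoter, paired with the HSV TK polyadenylation signal, expresses it in mammalian cells for G418 selection of stable lines. The small ble and bGH poly(A) fragments appear to be backbone remnants or annotation matches rather than functional parts.

The construct is intended as a fluorescent localization marker for desmosomes. It allows desmoglein 1 and cell-cell adhesion junctions to be imaged in transfected cells, with excitation recorded at 487 nm and emission at 509 nm.
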