Features (pLannotate 1.2.2; 14 found; start..end, strand, type, name):
     63..366     +  enhancer       CMV enhancer: human cytomegalovirus immediate early enhancer
    367..570     +  promoter       CMV promoter: human cytomegalovirus (CMV) immediate early promoter
    615..1331    +  CDS            mEmerald: mEmerald is a basic (constitutively fluorescent) green fluorescent protein published in 1998, derived from Aequorea victoria. It is reported to be a very rapidly-maturing monomer with moderate acid sensitivity.
   1386..4529    +  CDS            DSG1: DSG1_HUMAN - Also known as CDHF4. Experimental evidence at protein level: Swiss-Prot protein existence level 1. Component of intercellular desmosome junctions. Involved in the interaction of plaque proteins and intermediate filaments mediating cell-cell adhesion. From Homo sapiens (Human).
   4555..4639    +  CDS            large T antigen (fragment): large T antigen from SV40 (simian virus 40)
   4662..4783    +  polyA_signal   SV40 poly(A) signal: SV40 polyadenylation signal
   4817..5245    -  rep_origin     f1 ori (sequence partly withheld): f1 bacteriophage origin of replication; arrow indicates direction of (+) strand synthesis
   5272..5376    +  promoter       AmpR promoter: bla
   5378..5735    +  promoter       SV40 promoter: SV40 enhancer and early promoter
   5770..6564    +  CDS            NeoR/KanR: aminoglycoside phosphotransferase from Tn5; aph(3')-II (or nptII); confers resistance to neomycin, kanamycin, and G418 (Geneticin®)
   6585..6737    +  CDS            ble (fragment): BLE_KLEPN - Experimental evidence at protein level: Swiss-Prot protein existence level 1. Binding protein with a strong affinity to the bleomycin family of antibiotics. Binds to CL990; an antimitotic-antibiotic compound. From Klebsiella pneumoniae.
   6796..6843    +  polyA_signal   HSV TK poly(A) signal: herpes simplex virus thymidine kinase polyadenylation signal (Cole and Stacy, 1985)
   6934..6950    -  polyA_signal   bGH poly(A) signal (fragment): bovine growth hormone polyadenylation signal
   7172..7760    +  rep_origin     ori: high-copy-number ColE1/pMB1/pBR322/pUC origin of replication
>Addgene plasmid #54061 | mEmerald-Desmoglein1-C-18 | addgene full sequence | sequence record 444157 | Addgene NGS Result
ATTAGTTATTAATAGTAATCAATTACGGGGTCATTAGTTCATAGCCCATATATGGAGTTCCGCGTTACAT
AACTTACGGTAAATGGCCCGCCTGGCTGACCGCCCAACGACCCCCGCCCATTGACGTCAATAATGACGTA
TGTTCCCATAGTAACGCCAATAGGGACTTTCCATTGACGTCAATGGGTGGAGTATTTACGGTAAACTGCC
CACTTGGCAGTACATCAAGTGTATCATATGCCAAGTACGCCCCCTATTGACGTCAATGACGGTAAATGGC
CCGCCTGGCATTATGCCCAGTACATGACCTTATGGGACTTTCCTACTTGGCAGTACATCTACGTATTAGT
CATCGCTATTACCATGGTGATGCGGTTTTGGCAGTACATCAATGGGCGTGGATAGCGGTTTGACTCACGG
GGATTTCCAAGTCTCCACCCCATTGACGTCAATGGGAGTTTGTTTTGGCACCAAAATCAACGGGACTTTC
CAAAATGTCGTAACAACTCCGCCCCATTGACGCAAATGGGCGGTAGGCGTGTACGGTGGGAGGTCTATAT
AAGCAGAGCTGGTTTAGTGAACCGTCAGATCCGCTAGCGCTACCGGTCGCCACCATGGTGAGCAAGGGCG
AGGAGCTGTTCACCGGGGTGGTGCCCATCCTGGTCGAGCTGGACGGCGACGTAAACGGCCACAAGTTCAG
CGTGTCCGGCGAGGGCGAGGGCGATGCCACCTACGGCAAGCTGACCCTGAAGTTCATCTGCACCACCGGC
AAGCTGCCCGTGCCCTGGCCCACCCTCGTGACCACCTTGACCTACGGCGTGCAGTGCTTCGCCCGCTACC
CCGACCACATGAAGCAGCACGACTTCTTCAAGTCCGCCATGCCCGAAGGCTACGTCCAGGAGCGCACCAT
CTTCTTCAAGGACGACGGCAACTACAAGACCCGCGCCGAGGTGAAGTTCGAGGGCGACACCCTGGTGAAC
CGCATCGAGCTGAAGGGCATCGACTTCAAGGAGGACGGCAACATCCTGGGGCACAAGCTGGAGTACAACT
ACAACAGCCACAAGGTCTATATCACCGCCGACAAGCAGAAGAACGGCATCAAGGTGAACTTCAAGACCCG
CCACAACATCGAGGACGGCAGCGTGCAGCTCGCCGACCACTACCAGCAGAACACCCCCATCGGCGACGGC
CCCGTGCTGCTGCCCGACAACCACTACCTGAGCACCCAGTCCAAGCTGAGCAAAGACCCCAACGAGAAGC
GCGATCACATGGTCCTGCTGGAGTTCGTGACCGCCGCCGGGATCACTCTCGGCATGGACGAGCTGTACAA
GTCCGGACTCAGATCTGGCAGCGGTGGAGGCAGCGCATCCGGCGGAAGCGGAAGCGACTGGAGTTTCTTC
AGAGTAGTTGCAGTGCTGTTCATTTTTCTGGTGGTGGTAGAAGTTAACAGTGAGTTCCGAATCCAGGTAA
GAGATTATAACACTAAAAATGGCACCATCAAATGGCATTCAATCCGAAGGCAGAAACGTGAATGGATCAA
GTTCGCAGCAGCCTGTCGTGAAGGTGAAGACAACTCAAAGAGGAACCCAATCGCCAAAATTCACTCAGAT
TGTGCTGCAAACCAGCAAGTTACATACCGCATCTCTGGAGTAGGAATTGATCAGCCACCATATGGGATCT
TTGTCATTAATCAGAAAACTGGTGAAATTAATATAACATCCATAGTTGATCGAGAGGTCACTCCTTTCTT
CATTATCTACTGCCGAGCTCTGAACTCAATGGGCCAAGATTTAGAGAGGCCTCTAGAGCTCAGAGTCAGG
GTTTTGGATATAAATGACAACCCTCCAGTGTTTTCAATGGCTACATTTGCAGGACAAATAGAAGAAAATT
CTAATGCAAATACACTGGTGATGATACTCAATGCTACTGACGCAGATGAACCGAACAATTTGAACTCAAA
AATAGCCTTCAAGATTATAAGACAAGAACCTTCAGATTCACCAATGTTTATTATCAACAGAAATACTGGA
GAAATTCGAACGATGAATAATTTTCTAGACAGAGAGCAATACGGCCAGTATGCTCTTGCTGTAAGAGGCT
CTGACCGAGATGGTGGGGCAGATGGCATGTCAGCGGAATGTGAGTGCAACATTAAAATCCTCGATGTCAA
TGATAATATCCCTTACATGGAACAGTCTTCATATACCATAGAAATTCAAGAAAATACTCTAAATTCAAAT
TTGCTCGAAATTAGAGTAATTGATTTGGATGAAGAGTTCTCAGCTAACTGGATGGCAGTAATTTTCTTTA
TCTCTGGAAATGAAGGAAATTGGTTTGAGATAGAAATGAATGAAAGAACAAATGTGGGAATTTTAAAGGT
TGTTAAGCCCTTAGATTATGAAGCTATGCAGAGTCTGCAACTCAGTATTGGTGTCAGAAATAAAGCTGAA
TTTCATCATTCAATTATGTCTCAATATAAACTGAAAGCATCTGCAATTTCTGTGACTGTGTTAAATGTAA
TTGAAGGCCCAGTGTTTCGTCCAGGTTCAAAGACATATGTTGTAACTGGTAATATGGGATCAAATGATAA
AGTGGGAGACTTTGTAGCTACTGACCTGGACACAGGTAGACCTTCAACGACTGTTAGGTATGTAATGGGA
AATAATCCAGCTGACCTGCTTGCTGTTGATTCAAGAACAGGCAAACTCACTTTGAAAAATAAAGTTACCA
AGGAACAGTACAATATGCTCGGAGGAAAATACCAAGGAACGATTCTCTCTATAGATGATAATCTTCAAAG
AACTTGCACTGGTACAATTAATATTAACATTCAAAGTTTTGGTAATGACGACAGGACTAATACAGAGCCG
AACACTAAAATTACTACCAATACTGGCAGACAAGAAAGTACTTCTTCCACTAACTATGATACCAGCACAA
CTTCTACTGACTCTAGCCAAGTATATTCTTCTGAACCCGGAAACGGAGCCAAAGATTTGTTATCAGACAA
TGTACATTTTGGTCCTGCTGGCATTGGACTCCTCATCATGGGATTCTTGGTCTTAGGATTGGTCCCATTT
TTGATGATCTGTTGTGATTGTGGAGGTGCTCCTCGTAGTGCAGCTGGCTTTGAGCCTGTTCCCGAATGTT
CAGATGGAGCAATTCATTCATGGGCAGTAGAAGGACCACAGCCTGAACCCAGGGATATAACCACTGTCAT
ACCACAAATACCACCTGATAACGCAAATATAATTGAATGCATTGACAACTCAGGAGTTTATACAAATGAG
TATGGTGGCAGAGAAATGCAAGACCTGGGAGGAGGAGAGAGAATGACAGGATTTGAACTAACAGAGGGAG
TTAAAACTTCAGGAATGCCTGAGATATGTCAAGAATACTCTGGAACATTAAGAAGAAATTCTATGAGGGA
ATGTAGAGAAGGAGGTCTGAATATGAATTTCATGGAAAGCTACTTCTGTCAGAAAGCATATGCTTACGCA
GATGAAGATGAAGGACGCCCATCTAATGACTGTTTGCTCATATATGACATCGAAGGTGTAGGTTCCCCTG
CTGGCTCTGTGGGTTGTTGTAGCTTCATTGGAGAAGACCTGGATGACAGCTTCTTGGATACCCTGGGACC
TAAATTTAAGAAGTTGGCAGACATCAGCCTAGGAAAAGAATCATATCCAGACCTTGATCCTTCTTGGCCA
CCACAAAGCACTGAACCAGTTTGCCTTCCTCAGGAAACAGAGCCCGTTGTTAGTGGACACCCACCAATCT
CCCCACATTTCGGCACTACCACAGTAATTTCTGAGAGCACCTATCCCTCGGGACCTGGTGTACTGCATCC
TAAGCCTATTCTCGATCCTCTGGGCTATGGTAATGTCACTGTGACCGAGTCTTACACCACCTCTGACACT
CTGAAGCCCTCTGTGCACGTTCACGATAACCGACCAGCATCAAACGTGGTAGTGACAGAGAGAGTGGTCG
GCCCAATCTCTGGCGCTGATTTGCATGGAATGTTAGAGATGCCTGACTTGCGAGATGGGTCGAATGTTAT
AGTGACAGAAAGGGTAATAGCACCAAGCTCTAGTCTACCCACCTCTCTGACTATCCATCATCCTAGAGAG
TCTTCAAATGTGGTAGTGACAGAAAGAGTAATCCAACCAACTTCCGGCATGATAGGTAGTCTGAGTATGC
ACCCCGAGTTAGCCAATGCCCACAATGTCATTGTGACAGAGAGGGTTGTTTCTGGTGCTGGCGTAACTGG
AATTAGTGGCACCACTGGGATCAGCGGTGGCATAGGCAGCAGTGGCCTGGTTGGCACCAGCATGGGTGCT
GGGAGCGGTGCCCTGAGTGGAGCTGGCATAAGTGGTGGTGGCATTGGCCTGAGCAGCTTGGGAGGGACAG
CCAGCATTGGCCACATGAGGAGTTCCTCTGACCATCACTTTAACCAAACCATTGGGTCCGCCTCCCCTAG
CACAGCTCGAAGTCGAATCACAAAGTATAGTACCGTGCAATATAGCAAGTAGGGATCCACCGGATCTAGA
TAACTGATCATAATCAGCCATACCACATTTGTAGAGGTTTTACTTGCTTTAAAAAACCTCCCACACCTCC
CCCTGAACCTGAAACATAAAATGAATGCAATTGTTGTTGTTAACTTGTTTATTGCAGCTTATAATGGTTA
CAAATAAAGCAATAGCATCACAAATTTCACAAATAAAGCATTTTTTTCACTGCATTCTAGTTGTGGTTTG
TCCAAACTCATCAATGTATCTTAACGCGTAAATTGTAAGCGTTAATATTTTGTTAAAATTCGCGTTAAAT
TTTTGTTAAATCAGCTCATTTTTTAACCAATAGGCCGAAATCGGCAAAATCCCTTATAAATCAAAAGAAT
AGACCGAGATAGGGT
[37 nt withheld, positions 4916-4952]
AAAGAACGTGGACTCCAACGTCAAAGG
[49 nt withheld, positions 4980-5028]
T
[91 nt withheld, positions 5030-5120]
G
[124 nt withheld, positions 5122-5245]
CAGGTGGCACTTTTCGGGGAAATGTGCGCGGAACCCCTATTTGTTTATTTTTCTAAATACATTCAAATAT
GTATCCGCTCATGAGACAATAACCCTGATAAATGCTTCAATAATATTGAAAAAGGAAGAGTCCTGAGGCG
GAAAGAACCAGCTGTGGAATGTGTGTCAGTTAGGGTGTGGAAAGTCCCCAGGCTCCCCAGCAGGCAGAAG
TATGCAAAGCATGCATCTCAATTAGTCAGCAACCAGGTGTGGAAAGTCCCCAGGCTCCCCAGCAGGCAGA
AGTATGCAAAGCATGCATCTCAATTAGTCAGCAACCATAGTCCCGCCCCTAACTCCGCCCATCCCGCCCC
TAACTCCGCCCAGTTCCGCCCATTCTCCGCCCCATGGCTGACTAATTTTTTTTATTTATGCAGAGGCCGA
GGCCGCCTCGGCCTCTGAGCTATTCCAGAAGTAGTGAGGAGGCTTTTTTGGAGGCCTAGGCTTTTGCAAA
GATCGATCAAGAGACAGGATGAGGATCGTTTCGCATGATTGAACAAGATGGATTGCACGCAGGTTCTCCG
GCCGCTTGGGTGGAGAGGCTATTCGGCTATGACTGGGCACAACAGACAATCGGCTGCTCTGATGCCGCCG
TGTTCCGGCTGTCAGCGCAGGGGCGCCCGGTTCTTTTTGTCAAGACCGACCTGTCCGGTGCCCTGAATGA
ACTGCAAGACGAGGCAGCGCGGCTATCGTGGCTGGCCACGACGGGCGTTCCTTGCGCAGCTGTGCTCGAC
GTTGTCACTGAAGCGGGAAGGGACTGGCTGCTATTGGGCGAAGTGCCGGGGCAGGATCTCCTGTCATCTC
ACCTTGCTCCTGCCGAGAAAGTATCCATCATGGCTGATGCAATGCGGCGGCTGCATACGCTTGATCCGGC
TACCTGCCCATTCGACCACCAAGCGAAACATCGCATCGAGCGAGCACGTACTCGGATGGAAGCCGGTCTT
GTCGATCAGGATGATCTGGACGAAGAGCATCAGGGGCTCGCGCCAGCCGAACTGTTCGCCAGGCTCAAGG
CGAGCATGCCCGACGGCGAGGATCTCGTCGTGACCCATGGCGATGCCTGCTTGCCGAATATCATGGTGGA
AAATGGCCGCTTTTCTGGATTCATCGACTGTGGCCGGCTGGGTGTGGCGGACCGCTATCAGGACATAGCG
TTGGCTACCCGTGATATTGCTGAAGAGCTTGGCGGCGAATGGGCTGACCGCTTCCTCGTGCTTTACGGTA
TCGCCGCTCCCGATTCGCAGCGCATCGCCTTCTATCGCCTTCTTGACGAGTTCTTCTGAGCGGGACTCTG
GGGTTCGAAATGACCGACCAAGCGACGCCCAACCTGCCATCACGAGATTTCGATTCCACCGCCGCCTTCT
ATGAAAGGTTGGGCTTCGGAATCGTTTTCCGGGACGCCGGCTGGATGATCCTCCAGCGCGGGGATCTCAT
GCTGGAGTTCTTCGCCCACCCTAGGGGGAGGCTAACTGAAACACGGAAGGAGACAATACCGGAAGGAACC
CGCGCTATGACGGCAATAAAAAGACAGAATAAAACGCACGGTGTTGGGTCGTTTGTTCATAAACGCGGGG
TTCGGTCCCAGGGCTGGCACTCTGTCGATACCCCACCGAGACCCCATTGGGGCCAATACGCCCGCGTTTC
TTCCTTTTCCCCACCCCACCCCCCAAGTTCGGGTGAAGGCCCAGGGCTCGCAGCCAACGTCGGGGCGGCA
GGCCCTGCCATAGCCTCAGGTTACTCATATATACTTTAGATTGATTTAAAACTTCATTTTTAATTTAAAA
GGATCTAGGTGAAGATCCTTTTTGATAATCTCATGACCAAAATCCCTTAACGTGAGTTTTCGTTCCACTG
AGCGTCAGACCCCGTAGAAAAGATCAAAGGATCTTCTTGAGATCCTTTTTTTCTGCGCGTAATCTGCTGC
TTGCAAACAAAAAAACCACCGCTACCAGCGGTGGTTTGTTTGCCGGATCAAGAGCTACCAACTCTTTTTC
CGAAGGTAACTGGCTTCAGCAGAGCGCAGATACCAAATACTGTTCTTCTAGTGTAGCCGTAGTTAGGCCA
CCACTTCAAGAACTCTGTAGCACCGCCTACATACCTCGCTCTGCTAATCCTGTTACCAGTGGCTGCTGCC
AGTGGCGATAAGTCGTGTCTTACCGGGTTGGACTCAAGACGATAGTTACCGGATAAGGCGCAGCGGTCGG
GCTGAACGGGGGGTTCGTGCACACAGCCCAGCTTGGAGCGAACGACCTACACCGAACTGAGATACCTACA
GCGTGAGCTATGAGAAAGCGCCACGCTTCCCGAAGGGAGAAAGGCGGACAGGTATCCGGTAAGCGGCAGG
GTCGGAACAGGAGAGCGCACGAGGGAGCTTCCAGGGGGAAACGCCTGGTATCTTTATAGTCCTGTCGGGT
TTCGCCACCTCTGACTTGAGCGTCGATTTTTGTGATGCTCGTCAGGGGGGCGGAGCCTATGGAAAAACGC
CAGCAACGCGGCCTTTTTACGGTTCCTGGCCTTTTGCTGGCCTTTTGCTCACATGTTCTTTCCTGCGTTA
TCCCCTGATTCTGTGGATAACCGTATTACCGCCATGC
