>Addgene plasmid #54061 | mEmerald-Desmoglein1-C-18 | addgene partial sequence | sequence record 90550 | CMV-F 5'-CGCAAATGGGCGGTAGGCGTG-3'
GTGAACCGTCAGATCCGCTAGCGCTACCGGTCGCCACCATGGTGAGCAAGGGCGAGGAGCTGTTCACCGG
GGTGGTGCCCATCCTGGTCGAGCTGGACGGCGACGTAAACGGCCACAAGTTCAGCGTGTCCGGCGAGGGC
GAGGGCGATGCCACCTACGGCAAGCTGACCCTGAAGTTCATCTGCACCACCGGCAAGCTGCCCGTGCCCT
GGCCCACCCTCGTGACCACCTTGACCTACGGCGTGCAGTGCTTCGCCCGCTACCCCGACCACATGAAGCA
GCACGACTTCTTCAAGTCCGCCATGCCCGAAGGCTACGTCCAGGAGCGCACCATCTTCTTCAAGGACGAC
GGCAACTACAAGACCCGCGCCGAGGTGAAGTTCGAGGGCGACACCCTGGTGAACCGCATCGAGCTGAAGG
GCATCGACTTCAAGGAGGACGGCAACATCCTGGGGCACAAGCTGGAGTACAACTACAACAGCCACAAGGT
CTATATCACCGCCGACAAGCAGAAGAACGGCATCAAGGTGAACTTCAAGACCCGCCACAACATCGAGGAC
GGCAGCGTGCAGCTCGCCGACCACTACCAGCAGAACACCCCCATCGGCGACGGCCCCGTGCTGCTGCCCG
ACAACCACTACCTGAGCACCCAGTCCAAGCTGAGCAAAGACCCCAACGAGAAGCGCGATCACATGGTCCT
GCTGGAGTTCGTGACCGCCGCCGGGATCACTCTCGGCATGGACGAGCTGTACAAGTCCGGACTCAGATCT
GGCAGCGGTGGAGGCAGCGCATCCGGCGGAAGCGGAAGCGACTGGAGTTTCTTCAGAGTAGTTGCAGTGC
TGTTCATT
