>Addgene plasmid #54061 | mEmerald-Desmoglein1-C-18 | addgene partial sequence | sequence record 94354 | EGFP-C 5'-CATGGTCCTGCTGGAGTTCGTG-3'
CGGACTCAGATCTGGCAGCGGTGGAGGCAGCGCATCCGGCGGAAGCGGAAGCGACTGGAGTTTCTTCAGA
GTAGTTGCAGTGCTGTTCATTTTTCTGGTGGTGGTAGAAGTTAACAGTGAGTTCCGAATCCAGGTAAGAG
ATTATAACACTAAAAATGGCACCATCAAATGGCATTCAATCCGAAGGCAGAAACGTGAATGGATCAAGTT
CGCAGCAGCCTGTCGTGAAGGTGAAGACAACTCAAAGAGGAACCCAATCGCCAAAATTCACTCAGATTGT
GCTGCAAACCAGCAAGTTACATACCGCATCTCTGGAGTAGGAATTGATCAGCCACCATATGGGATCTTTG
TCATTAATCAGAAAACTGGTGAAATTAATATAACATCCATAGTTGATCGAGAGGTCACTCCTTTCTTCAT
TATCTACTGCCGAGCTCTGAACTCAATGGGCCAAGATTTAGAGAGGCCTCTAGAGCTCAGAGTCAGGGTT
TTGGATATAAATGACAACCCTCCAGTGTTTTCAATGGCTACATTTGCAGGACAAATAGAAGAAAATTCTA
ATGCAAATACACTGGTGATGATACTCAATGCTACTGACGCAGATGAACCGAACAATTTGAACTCAAAAAT
AGCCTTCAAGATTATAAGACAAGAACCTTCAGATTCACCAATGTTTATTATCAACAGAAATACTGGGAGA
AATTCGAACGATGAATAATTTTCTAGACAGAGAGCAATACGGCCAGTATGCTCTTGCTGTAAGAGGCTCT
GA
